>Addgene plasmid #84932 | pUASTattb-cAMPr Y205A, R626A | addgene full sequence | sequence record 180302 | Addgene NGS Result
CGGAGTACTGTCCTCCGAGCGGAGTACTGTCCTCCGAGCGGAGTACTGTCCTCCGAGCGGAGTACTGTCC
TCCGAGCGGAGTACTGTCCTCCGAGCGGAGACTCTAGCGAGCGCCGGAGTATAAATAGAGGCGCTTCGTC
TACGGAGCGACAATTCAATTCAAACAAGCAAAGTGAACACGTCGCTAAGCGAAAGCTAAGCAAATAAACA
AGCGCAGCTGAACAAGCTAAACAATCTGCAGTAAAGTGCAAGTTAAAGTGAATCAATTAAAAGTAACCAG
CAACCAAGTAAATCAACTGCAACTACTGAAATCTGCCAAGAAGTAATTATTGAATACAAGAAGAGAACTC
TGAATAGGGAATTGGGAATTCGTTAACAGATCTGCGGCCGCGGCTCGACAAAATGGGCAACGCCGCCGCC
GCCAAGAAGGGCAGCGAGCAGGAGAGCGTGAAAGAGTTCCTAGCCAAAGCCAAGGAAGATTTCCTGAAAA
AATGGGAGACCCCTTCTCAGAATACAGCCCAGTTGGATCAGTTTGATAGAATCAAGACCCTTGGCACCGG
CTCCTTTGGGCGAGTGATGCTGGTGAAGCACAAGGAGAGTGGGAACCACTACGCCATGAAGATCTTAGAC
AAGCAGAAGGTGGTGAAGCTAAAGCAGATCGAGCACACTCTGAATGAGAAGCGCATCCTGCAGGCCGTCA
ACTTCCCGTTCCTGGTCAAACTTGAATTCTCCTTCAAGGACAACTCAAACCTGTACATGGTCATGGAGTA
TGTAGCTGGTGGCGAGATGTTCTCCCACCTACGGCGGATTGGAAGGTTCAGCGAGCCCCATGCCCGTTTC
TACGCGGCGCAGATCGTCCTGACCTTTGAGTATCTGCACTCCCTGGACCTCATCTACCGGGACCTGAAGC
CCGAGAATCTTCTCATCGACCAGCAGGGCTATATTCAGGTGACAGACTTCGGTTTTGCCAAGCGTGTGAA
AGGCCGTACTTGGACCTTGTGTGGGACCCCTGAGGCCTTGGCCCCCGAGATTATCCTGAGCAAAGGCTAC
AACAAGGCTGTGGACTGGTGGGCTCTCGGAGTCCTCATCTACGAGATGGCTGCTGGTTACCCACCCTTCT
TCGCTGACCAGCCTATCCAGATCTATGAGAAAATCGTCTCTGGGAAGGTGCGGTTCCCATCCCACTTCAG
CTCTGACTTGAAGGACCTGCTGCGGAACCTTCTGCAAGTGGATCTCACCAAGCGCTTTGGGAACCTCAAG
AACGGGGTCAATGACATCAAGAACCACAAGTGGTTTGCCACGACTGACTGGATTGCCATCTATCAGAGAA
AGGTGGAAGCTCCCTTCATACCAAAGTTTAAAGGCCCTGGGGACACGAGTAACTTTGACGACTATGAGGA
GGAAGAGATCCGGGTCTCCATCAATGAGAAGTGTGGCAAGGAGTTTACTGAGTTTCCCGGGAACGTCTAT
ATCAAGGCCGACGAGCAGAAGAACGGCATCAAGGCGTACTTCAAGATCCGCCACAACATCGAGGGCGGCG
GCGTGCAGCTCGCCTACCACTACCAGCAGAACACCCCCATCGGCGACGGCCCCGTGCTGCTGCCCGACAA
CCACTACCTGAGCGTGCAGTCCATGCTTTCGAAAGACCCCAACGAGAAGCGCGATCACATGGTCCTGCTG
GAGTTCGTGACCGCCGCCGGGATCACTCTCGGCATGGACGAGCTGTACAAGGGCGGTACCGGAGGGAGCG
AATCCATGGTGAGCAAGGGCGAGGAGCTGTTCACCGGGGTGGTGCCCATCCAGGTCGAGCTGGACGGCGA
CGTAAACGGCCACAAGTTCAGCGTGTCCGGCGAGGGTGAGGGCGATGCCACCTACGGCAAGCTGACCCTG
AAGTTCATCTGCACCACCGGCAAGCTGCCCGTGCCCTGGCCCACCCTCGTGACCACCCTGACCTACGGCG
TGCAGTGCTTCAGCCGCTACCCCGACCACATGAAGCAGCACGACTTCTTCAAGTCCGCCATGCCCGAAGG
CTACATCCAGGAGCGCACCATCTTCTTCAAGGGCGACGGCAACTACAAGACCCGCGCCGAGGTGAAGTTC
GAGGGCGACACCCTGGTGAACCGCATCGAGCTGAAGGGCATCGACTTCAAGGAGGACGGCAACATCCTGG
GGCACAAGCTGGAGTACAACACCGCCCCCCCCGCATGCAAGGGCCGGCGGCGACGCGGGGCCATCAGCGC
TGAGGTCTACACCGAGGAGGATGCCGCGTCCTATGTTGCTAAGGTTATACCGAAAGATTATAAGACAATG
GCTGCTTTAGCTAAAGCCATTGAAAAGAACGTACTGTTTTCACATCTTGATGATAACGAGAGAAGTGACA
TTTTTGACGCCATGTTCCCGGTTTCCTTTATTGCTGGAGAGACTGTTATTCAGCAGGGTGACGAAGGGGA
TAACTTCTACGTGATTGACCAAGGAGAGATGGACGTCTATGTCAACAATGAATGGGCAACCAGTGTTGGG
GAAGGAGGGAGCTTCGGGGAGCTTGCTCTGATTTACGGGACTCCTCGAGCGGCCACTGTCAAGGCCAAGA
CGAACGTGAAACTGTGGGGCATTGACCGGGACAGCTACAGAAGGATCCTCATGGGAAGCACGCTGAGAAA
GCGGAAGATGTAATCGAGGGTACCTCTAGAGGATCTTTGTGAAGGAACCTTACTTCTGTGGTGTGACATA
ATTGGACAAACTACCTACAGAGATTTAAAGCTCTAAGGTAAATATAAAATTTTTAAGTGTATAATGTGTT
AAACTACTGATTCTAATTGTTTGTGTATTTTAGATTCCAACCTATGGAACTGATGAATGGGAGCAGTGGT
GGAATGCCTTTAATGAGGAAAACCTGTTTTGCTCAGAAGAAATGCCATCTAGTGATGATGAGGCTACTGC
TGACTCTCAACATTCTACTCCTCCAAAAAAGAAGAGAAAGGTAGAAGACCCCAAGGACTTTCCTTCAGAA
TTGCTAAGTTTTTTGAGTCATGCTGTGTTTAGTAATAGAACTCTTGCTTGCTTTGCTATTTACACCACAA
AGGAAAAAGCTGCACTGCTATACAAGAAAATTATGGAAAAATATTTGATGTATAGTGCCTTGACTAGAGA
TCATAATCAGCCATACCACATTTGTAGAGGTTTTACTTGCTTTAAAAAACCTCCCACACCTCCCCCTGAA
CCTGAAACATAAAATGAATGCAATTGTTGTTGTTAACTTGTTTATTGCAGCTTATAATGGTTACAAATAA
AGCAATAGCATCACAAATTTCACAAATAAAGCATTTTTTTCACTGCATTCTAGTTGTGGTTTGTCCAAAC
TCATCAATGTATCTTATCATGTCTGGATCCACTAGTGTCGACGATGTAGGTCACGGTCTCGAAGCCGCGG
TGCGGGTGCCAGGGCGTGCCCTTGGGCTCCCCGGGCGCGTACTCCACCTCACCCATCTGGTCCATCATGA
TGAACGGGTCGAGGTGGCGGTAGTTGATCCCGGCGAACGCGCGGCGCACCGGGAAGCCCTCGCCCTCGAA
ACCGCTGGGCGCGGTGGTCACGGTGAGCACGGGACGTGCGACGGCGTCGGCGGGTGCGGATACGCGGGGC
AGCGTCAGCGGGTTCTCGACGGTCACGGCGGGCATGTCGACACTAGTTCTAGCCAGCTTTTGTTCCCTTT
AGTGAGGGTTAATTTCGAGCTTGGCGTAATCATGGTCATAGCTGTTTCCTGTGTGAAATTGTTATCCGCT
CACAATTCCACACAACATACGAGCCGGAAGCATAAAGTGTAAAGCCTGGGGTGCCTAATGAGTGAGCTAA
CTCACATTAATTGCGTTGCGCTCACTGCCCGCTTTCCAGTCGGGAAACCTGTCGTGCCAGCTGCATTAAT
GAATCGGCCAACGCGCGGGGAGAGGCGGTTTGCGTATTGGGCGCTCTTCCGCTTCCTCGCTCACTGACTC
GCTGCGCTCGGTCGTTCGGCTGCGGCGAGCGGTATCAGCTCACTCAAAGGCGGTAATACGGTTATCCACA
GAATCAGGGGATAACGCAGGAAAGAACATGTGAGCAAAAGGCCAGCAAAAGGCCAGGAACCGTAAAAAGG
CCGCGTTGCTGGCGTTTTTCCATAGGCTCCGCCCCCCTGACGAGCATCACAAAAATCGACGCTCAAGTCA
GAGGTGGCGAAACCCGACAGGACTATAAAGATACCAGGCGTTTCCCCCTGGAAGCTCCCTCGTGCGCTCT
CCTGTTCCGACCCTGCCGCTTACCGGATACCTGTCCGCCTTTCTCCCTTCGGGAAGCGTGGCGCTTTCTC
ATAGCTCACGCTGTAGGTATCTCAGTTCGGTGTAGGTCGTTCGCTCCAAGCTGGGCTGTGTGCACGAACC
CCCCGTTCAGCCCGACCGCTGCGCCTTATCCGGTAACTATCGTCTTGAGTCCAACCCGGTAAGACACGAC
TTATCGCCACTGGCAGCAGCCACTGGTAACAGGATTAGCAGAGCGAGGTATGTAGGCGGTGCTACAGAGT
TCTTGAAGTGGTGGCCTAACTACGGCTACACTAGAAGAACAGTATTTGGTATCTGCGCTCTGCTGAAGCC
AGTTACCTTCGGAAAAAGAGTTGGTAGCTCTTGATCCGGCAAACAAACCACCGCTGGTAGCGGTGGTTTT
TTTGTTTGCAAGCAGCAGATTACGCGCAGAAAAAAAGGATCTCAAGAAGATCCTTTGATCTTTTCTACGG
GGTCTGACGCTCAGTGGAACGAAAACTCACGTTAAGGGATTTTGGTCATGAGATTATCAAAAAGGATCTT
CACCTAGATCCTTTTAAATTAAAAATGAAGTTTTAAATCAATCTAAAGTATATATGAGTAAACTTGGTCT
GACAGTTACCAATGCTTAATCAGTGAGGCACCTATCTCAGCGATCTGTCTATTTCGTTCATCCATAGTTG
CCTGACTCCCCGTCGTGTAGATAACTACGATACGGGAGGGCTTACCATCTGGCCCCAGTGCTGCAATGAT
ACCGCGAGACCCACGCTCACCGGCTCCAGATTTATCAGCAATAAACCAGCCAGCCGGAAGGGCCGAGCGC
AGAAGTGGTCCTGCAACTTTATCCGCCTCCATCCAGTCTATTAATTGTTGCCGGGAAGCTAGAGTAAGTA
GTTCGCCAGTTAATAGTTTGCGCAACGTTGTTGCCATTGCTACAGGCATCGTGGTGTCACGCTCGTCGTT
TGGTATGGCTTCATTCAGCTCCGGTTCCCAACGATCAAGGCGAGTTACATGATCCCCCATGTTGTGCAAA
AAAGCGGTTAGCTCCTTCGGTCCTCCGATCGTTGTCAGAAGTAAGTTGGCCGCAGTGTTATCACTCATGG
TTATGGCAGCACTGCATAATTCTCTTACTGTCATGCCATCCGTAAGATGCTTTTCTGTGACTGGTGAGTA
CTCAACCAAGTCATTCTGAGAATAGTGTATGCGGCGACCGAGTTGCTCTTGCCCGGCGTCAATACGGGAT
AATACCGCGCCACATAGCAGAACTTTAAAAGTGCTCATCATTGGAAAACGTTCTTCGGGGCGAAAACTCT
CAAGGATCTTACCGCTGTTGAGATCCAGTTCGATGTAACCCACTCGTGCACCCAACTGATCTTCAGCATC
TTTTACTTTCACCAGCGTTTCTGGGTGAGCAAAAACAGGAAGGCAAAATGCCGCAAAAAAGGGAATAAGG
GCGACACGGAAATGTTGAATACTCATACTCTTCCTTTTTCAATATTATTGAAGCATTTATCAGGGTTATT
GTCTCATGAGCGGATACATATTTGAATGTATTTAGAAAAATAAACAAATAGGGGTTCCGCGCACATTTCC
CCGAAAAGTGCCACCTAAATTGTAAGCGTTAATATTTTGTTAAAATTCGCGTTAAATTTTTGTTAAATCA
GCTCATTTTTTAACCAATAGGCCGAAATCGGCAAAATCCCTTATAAATCAAAAGAATAGACCGAGATAGG
GT
[37 nt withheld, positions 6023-6059]
AAAGAACGTGGACTCCAACGTCAAAGG
[49 nt withheld, positions 6087-6135]
T
[91 nt withheld, positions 6137-6227]
G
[124 nt withheld, positions 6229-6352]
CCCATTCGCCATTCAGGCTGCGCAACTGTTGGGAAGGGCGATCGGTGCGGGCCTCTTCGCTATTACGCCA
GCTGGCGAAAGGGGGATGTGCTGCAAGGCGATTAAGTTGGGTAACGCCAGGGTTTTCCCAGTCACGACGT
TGTAAAACGACGGCCAGTGAATTGTAATACGACTCACTATAGGGCGAATTGGGTACGTACCGGGCCCCTA
GTATGTATGTAAGTTAATAAAACCCATTTTTGCGGAAAGTAGATAAAAAAAACATTTTTTTTTTTTACTG
CACTGGATATCATTGAACTTATCTGATCAGTTTTAAATTTACTTCGATCCAAGGGTATTTGATGTACCAG
GTTCTTTCGATTACCTCTCACTCAAAATGACATTCCACTCAAAGTCAGCGCTGTTTGCCTCCTTCTCTGT
CCACAGAAATATCGCCGTCTCTTTCGCCGCTGCGTCCGCTATCTCTTTCGCCACCGTTTGTAGCGTTACG
TAGCGTCAATGTCCGCCTTCAGTTGCATTTTGTCAGCGGTTTCGTGACGAAGCTCCAAGCGGTTTACGCC
ATCAATTAAACACAAAGTGCTGTGCCAAAACTCCTCTCGCTTCTTATTTTTGTTTGTTTTTTGAGTGATT
GGGGTGGTGATTGGTTTTGGGTGGGTAAGCAGGGGAAAGTGTGAAAAATCCCGGCAATGGGCCAAGAGGA
TCAGGAGCTATTAATTCGCGGAGGCAGCAAACACCCATCTGCCGAGCATCTGAACAATGTGAGTAGTACA
TGTGCATACATCTTAAGTTCACTTGATCTATAGGAACTGCGATTGCAACATCAAATTGTCTGCGGCGTGA
GAACTGCGACCCACAAAAATCCCAAACCGCAATTGCACAAACAAATAGTGACACGAAACAGATTATTCTG
GTAGCTGTTCTCGCTATATAAGACAATTTTTGAGATCATATCATGATCAAGACATCTAAAGGCATTCATT
TTCGACTATATTCTTTTTTACAAAAAATATAACAACCAGATATTTTAAGCTGATCCTAGATGCACAAAAA
ATAAATAAAAGTATAAACCTACTTCGTAGGATACTTCGGGGTACTTTTTGTTCGGGGTTAGATGAGCATA
ACGCTTGTAGTTGATATTTGAGATCCCCTATCATTGCAGGGTGACAGCGGAGCGGCTTCGCAGAGCTGCA
TTAACCAGGGCTTCGGGCAGGCCAAAAACTACGGCACGCTCCGGCCACCCAGTCCGCCGGAGGACTCCGG
TTCAGGGAGCGGCCAACTAGCCGAGAACCTCACCTATGCCTGGCACAATATGGACATCTTTGGGGCGGTC
AATCAGCCGGGCTCCGGATGGCGGCAGCTGGTCAACCGGACACGCGGACTATTCTGCAACGAGCGACACA
TACCGGCGCCCAGGAAACATTTGCTCAAGAACGGTGAGTTTCTATTCGCAGTCGGCTGATCTGTGTGAAA
TCTTAATAAAGGGTCCAATTACCAATTTGAAACTCAGTTTGCGGCGTGGCCTATCCGGGCGAACTTTTGG
CCGTGATGGGCAGTTCCGGTGCCGGAAAGACGACCCTGCTGAATGCCCTTGCCTTTCGATCGCCGCAGGG
CATCCAAGTATCGCCATCCGGGATGCGACTGCTCAATGGCCAACCTGTGGACGCCAAGGAGATGCAGGCC
AGGTGCGCCTATGTCCAGCAGGATGACCTCTTTATCGGCTCCCTAACGGCCAGGGAACACCTGATTTTCC
AAGCCATGGTGCGGATGCCACGACATCTGACCTATCGGCAGCGAGTGGCCCGCGTGGATCAGGTGATCCA
GGAGCTTTCGCTCAGCAAATGTCAGCACACGATCATCGGTGTGCCCGGCAGGGTGAAAGGTCTGTCCGGC
GGAGAAAGGAAGCGTCTGGCATTCGCCTCCGAGGCTCTAACCGATCCGCCGCTTCTGATCTGCGATGAGC
CCACCTCCGGACTGGACTCCTTTACCGCCCACAGCGTCGTCCAGGTGCTGAAGAAGCTGTCGCAGAAGGG
CAAGACCGTCATCCTGACCATTCATCAGCCGTCTTCCGAGCTGTTTGAGCTCTTTGACAAGATCCTTCTG
ATGGCCGAGGGCAGGGTAGCTTTCTTGGGCACTCCCAGCGAAGCCGTCGACTTCTTTTCCTAGTGAGTTC
GATGTGTTTATTAAGGGTATCTAGTATTACATAACATCTCAACTCCTATCCAGCGTGGGTGCCCAGTGTC
CTACCAACTACAATCCGGCGGACTTTTACGTACAGGTGTTGGCCGTTGTGCCCGGACGGGAGATCGAGTC
CCGTGATCGGATCGCCAAGATATGCGACAATTTTGCCATTAGCAAAGTAGCCCGGGATATGGAGCAGTTG
TTGGCCACCAAAAATCTGGAGAAGCCACTGGAGCAGCCGGAGAATGGGTACACCTACAAGGCCACCTGGT
TCATGCAGTTCCGGGCGGTCCTGTGGCGATCCTGGCTGTCGGTGCTCAAGGAACCACTCCTCGTAAAAGT
GCGACTTATTCAGACAACGGTGAGTGGTTCCAGTGGAAACAAATGATATAACGCTTACAATTCTTGGAAA
CAAATTCGCTAGATTTTAGATAGAATTGCCTGATTCCACACCCTTCTTAGTTTTTTTCAATGAGATGTAT
AGTTTATAGTTTTGCAGAAGATAAATAAATTTCATTTAACTCGCGAATATTAATGAGATGCGAGTAACAT
TTTAATTTGCAGATGGTTGCCATCTTGATTGGCCTCATCTTTTTGGGCCAACAACTCACGCAAGTGGGTG
TGATGAATATCAACGGAGCCATCTTCCTCTTCCTGACCAACATGACCTTTCAAAACGTCTTTGCCACGAT
AAATGTAAGTCATGTTTAGAATACATTTGCATTTCAATAATTTACTAACTTTCTAATGAATCGATTCGAT
TTAGGTGTTCACCTCAGAGCTGCCAGTTTTTATGAGGGAGGCCCGAAGTCGACTTTATCGCTGTGACACA
TACTTTCTGGGCAAAACGATTGCCGAATTGCCGCTTTTTCTCACAGTGCCACTGGTCTTCACGGCGATTG
CCTATCCGATGATCGGACTGCGGGCCGGAGTGCTGCACTTCTTCAACTGCCTGGCGCTGGTCACTCTGGT
GGCCAATGTGTCAACGTCCTTCGGATATCTAATATCCTGCGCCAGCTCCTCGACCTCGATGGCGCTGTCT
GTGGGTCCGCCGGTTATCATACCATTCCTGCTCTTTGGCGGCTTCTTCTTGAACTCGGGCTCGGTGCCAG
TATACCTCAAATGGTTGTCGTACCTCTCATGGTTCCGTTACGCCAACGAGGGTCTGCTGATTAACCAATG
GGCGGACGTGGAGCCGGGCGAAATTAGCTGCACATCGTCGAACACCACGTGCCCCAGTTCGGGCAAGGTC
ATCCTGGAGACGCTTAACTTCTCCGCCGCCGATCTGCCGCTGGACTACGTGGGTCTGGCCATTCTCATCG
TGAGCTTCCGGGTGCTCGCATATCTGGCTCTAAGACTTCGGGCCCGACGCAAGGAGTAGCCGACATATAT
CCGAAATAACTGCTTGTTTTTTTTTTTTACCATTATTACCATCGTGTTTACTGTTTATTGCCCCCTCAAA
AAGCTAATGTAATTATATTTGTGCCAATAAAAACAAGATATGACCTATAGAATACAAGTATTTCCCCTTC
GAACATCCCCACAAGTAGACTTTGGATTTGTCTTCTAACCAAAAGACTTACACACCTGCATACCTTACAT
CAAAAACTCGTTTATCGCTACATAAAACACCGGGATATATTTTTTATATACATACTTTTCAAATCGCGCG
CCCTCTTCATAATTCACCTCCACCACACCACGTTTCGTAGTTGCTCTTTCGCTGTCTCCCACCCGCTCTC
CGCAACACATTCACCTTTTGTTCGACGACCTTGGAGCGACTGTCGTTAGTTCCGCGCGATTCGGTTCGCT
CAAATGGTTCCGAGTGGTTCATTTCGTCTCAATAGAAATTAGTAATAAATATTTGTATGTACAATTTATT
TGCTCCAATATATTTGTATATATTTCCCTCACAGCTATATTTATTCTAATTTAATATTATGACTTTTTAA
GGTAATTTTTTGTGACCTGTTCGGAGTGATTAGCGTTACAATTTGAACTGAAAGTGACATCCAGTGTTTG
TTCCTTGTGTAGATGCATCTCAAAAAAATGGTGGGCATAATAGTGTTGTTTATATATATCAAAAATAACA
ACTATAATAATAAGAATACATTTAATTTAGAAAATGCTTGGATTTCACTGGAACTAGGCTAGCATAACTT
CGTATAATGTATGCTATACGAAGTTATGCTAGCGGATCCAAGCTTGCATGCCTGCAGGT
Features (pLannotate 1.2.2; 26 found; start..end, strand, type, name):
      1..95      +  protein_bind   5X UAS: five tandem copies of the "ScaI site" 17-mer CGGAGTACTGTCCTCCG, an upstream activating sequence (UAS) that efficiently binds yeast Gal4 (Webster et al., 1988; Pfeiffer et al., 2010) GAL4
    114..352     +  promoter       hsp70 promoter: Drosophila melanogaster hsp70Bb promoter
    403..1455    +  CDS            Prkaca: KAPCA_MOUSE - Also known as Pkaca. Experimental evidence at protein level: Swiss-Prot protein existence level 1. [Isoform 2]: Phosphorylates and activates ABL1 in sperm flagellum to promote spermatozoa capacitation. From Mus musculus (Mouse).
   1462..2190    +  CDS            cEGFP: cEGFP is a basic (constitutively fluorescent) green fluorescent protein published in 2008, derived from Aequorea victoria.
   2200..2670    +  CDS            PRKAR1A (fragment): KAP0_BOVIN - Experimental evidence at protein level: Swiss-Prot protein existence level 1. Regulatory subunit of the cAMP-dependent protein kinases involved in cAMP signaling in cells. From Bos taurus (Bovine).
   2692..2766    +  CDS            small t antigen (fragment): SV40 (simian virus 40) small t antigen
   2768..2833    +  intron         small t intron: SV40 (simian virus 40) small t antigen intron
   2963..2983    +  CDS            SV40 NLS: nuclear localization signal of SV40 (simian virus 40) large T antigen
   2990..3124    +  CDS            LT_POVHA (fragment): Protein inferred from homology: Swiss-Prot protein existence level 3. Isoform large T antigen is a key early protein essential for both driving viral replication and inducing cellular transformation. Plays a role in viral genome replication by driving entry of quiescent cells into the cell cycle and by autoregulating the synthesis of viral early mRNA. Displays highly oncogenic activities by corrupting the host cellular checkpoint mechanisms that guard cell division and the transcription, replication, and repair of DNA. Participates in the modulation of cellular gene expression preceeding viral
   3149..3232    +  CDS            large T antigen (fragment): large T antigen from SV40 (simian virus 40)
   3255..3389    +  polyA_signal   SV40 poly(A) signal: SV40 polyadenylation signal
   3418..3487    +  protein_bind   attB: attB site for the φC31 integrase (Groth et al., 2000) phage φC31 integrase
   3706..3724    -  promoter       T3 promoter: promoter for bacteriophage T3 RNA polymerase
   3767..3789    -  protein_bind   lac operator (fragment): The lac repressor binds to the lac operator to inhibit transcription in E. coli. This inhibition can be relieved by adding lactose or isopropyl-β-D-thiogalactopyranoside (IPTG). lac repressor encoded by lacI
   3793..3823    -  promoter       lac promoter: promoter for the E. coli lac operon
   3838..3859    -  protein_bind   CAP binding site: CAP binding activates transcription in the presence of cAMP. E. coli catabolite activator protein
   3872..3964    -  CDS            lacI (fragment): lac repressor; lacI; The lac repressor binds to the lac operator to inhibit transcription in E. coli. This inhibition can be relieved by adding lactose or isopropyl-β-D-thiogalactopyranoside (IPTG).
   4147..4735    -  rep_origin     ori: high-copy-number ColE1/pMB1/pBR322/pUC origin of replication
   4906..5766    -  CDS            AmpR: β-lactamase; bla; confers resistance to ampicillin, carbenicillin, and related antibiotics
   5767..5871    -  promoter       AmpR promoter: bla
   5924..6352    -  rep_origin     f1 ori (sequence partly withheld): f1 bacteriophage origin of replication; arrow indicates direction of (+) strand synthesis
   6357..6514    -  CDS            lacZα (fragment): LacZα fragment of β-galactosidase; lacZ fragment
   6517..6535    +  promoter       T7 promoter: promoter for bacteriophage T7 RNA polymerase
   6560..10679   +  gene           mini-white: white; This modified version of the white gene lacks part of the first intron.
  10686..10719   -  protein_bind   loxP: Cre-mediated recombination occurs in the 8-bp core sequence (GCATACAT). Cre recombinase
  10732..2       -  misc_feature   MCS (fragment) (across the origin): pUC18/19 multiple cloning site
