[The description below was written by a language model from this plasmid's Addgene catalogue record and pLannotate feature annotations shown in this document.]
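Description:
pUASTattb-cAMPr Y205A, R626A is a roughly 10.7 kb Drosophila transgenesis and expression plasmid built on the pUASTattB backbone. It carries a mutated version of cAMPr, a synthetic single-wavelength fluorescent sensor for cyclic AMP. In bacteria it is maintained through a high-copy ColE1/pUC-type origin and selected with ampicillin via the β-lactamase gene. An f1 origin and remnants of a lac/lacZα cloning region, flanked by T3 and T7 promoters, are also annotated.

The sensor is placed downstream of five tandem Gal4-binding UAS sites and the Drosophila hsp70 minimal promoter. Expression therefore depends on Gal4 and can be directed to chosen tissues by crossing to Gal4 driver lines. The annotated open reading frame consists of the mouse PKA catalytic subunit (Prkaca), a GFP-derived module annotated as cEGFP, and a fragment of the bovine type I regulatory subunit (PRKAR1A). This matches a design in which cAMP-dependent interaction of the PKA domains modulates fluorescence. According to the record, Y205A in the catalytic portion inhibits kinase activity, and R626A in the regulatory portion is expected to lower cAMP affinity without altering specificity, although the wording is tentative. The transcript ends in the SV40 small t intron and polyadenylation region, and the T-antigen and NLS fragments annotated there are most likely by-products of this 3′ segment rather than expressed parts.

For genomic delivery, a φC31 attB site allows integrase-mediated insertion into attP landing sites in the fly genome. The mini-white gene provides an eye-colour marker for identifying transformants. A single loxP site lies next to mini-white.
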