Addgene plasmid #84932: pUASTattb-cAMPr Y205A, R626A
Purpose: cAMPr under 5x UAS regulation. pUASTTB for phiC site mediated insertion. Y205A mutation inhibits PKA-C kinase activity. R626A should decrease affinity for cAMP without affecting specifity.
Depositing lab: Justin Blau. Depositing organization: New York University. Publication: cAMPr: A single-wavelength fluorescent sensor for cyclic AMP. Hackley CR, Mazzoni EO, Blau J. Sci Signal. 2018 Mar 6;11(520). pii: 11/520/eaah3738. doi: 10.1126/scisignal.aah3738. PubMed 29511120.
Backbone
  Vector backbone: puastattb
  Backbone size w/o insert (bp): 8000
  Total vector size (bp): 10700
  Vector type: Insect Expression
Growth in bacteria
  Bacterial resistance: Ampicillin, 100 μg/mL
  Growth temperature: 37°C
  Growth strain: DH5alpha
  Copy number: High Copy
Gene/Insert
  Gene/Insert name: cAMPr Y205A R626A
  Species: Synthetic
  Insert size (bp): 2300
  Mutation: PKA-C Y205A, PKA-R R626A
  Promoter: 5X UAS
  Cloning method: Gibson Cloning
  Sequencing primers: 5′ AGGGAATTGGGAATTCAAAATGGGCAACGCCGCCGCCGCCAAGAAG; 3′ ATCTGTTAACGAATTTTACATCTTCCGCTTTCTCAGCGTGCTTC
Terms and licenses: Academic/Nonprofit Terms; Industry Terms: Not Available to Industry
How to cite: pUASTattb-cAMPr Y205A, R626A was a gift from Justin Blau (Addgene plasmid # 84932 ; http://n2t.net/addgene:84932 ; RRID:Addgene_84932)
